>Addgene plasmid #244557 | CL20_mEGFP_FOidr_005 | addgene full sequence | sequence record 487924 | Addgene NGS Result
AAAAAAAATCTAACCTCAAGTCAAGGCTTTTCTATGGAATAAGGAATGGACAGCAGGGGGCTGTTTCATA
TACTGATGACCTCTTTATAGCCAACCTTTGTTCATGGCAGCCAGCATATGGGCATATGTTGCCAAACTCT
AAACCAAATACTCATTCTGATGTTTTAAATGATTTGCCCTCCCATATGTCCTTCCGAGTGAGAGACACAA
AAAATTCCAACACACTATTGCAATGAAAATAAATTTCCTTTATTAGCCAGAAGTCAGATGCTCAAGGGGC
TTCATGATGTCCCCATAATTTTTGGCAGAGGGAAAAAGATCTGCTAGCTCGAGCAGCTGAAGCTTTATTG
AGGCTTAAGCAGTGGGTTCCCTAGTTAGCCAGAGAGCTCCCAGGCTCAGATCTGGTCTAACCAGAGAGAC
CCAGTACAGGCAAAAAGCAGATCTTGTCTTCTTTGGGAGTGAATTAGCCCTTCCAGTCCCCCCTTTTCTT
TTAAAAAGTGGCTAAGATCTACAGCTGCCTTGTAAGTCATTGGTCTTAAAGGTACCGTAATCTTATCTAG
AACCGGTTCACAGCTTTGCCTTTGCCGGCACCTTGAGATCTGTTTTCTCGAAGGTCTGTTGTCTATAGTC
TTCGGGGAGCGGCTTCAACTCAGGGCTTTCTGATGGGGCCTGGTCCTGACCGTCCATCGGCCTTACGTAT
GCTGTTGGCTTTTGCTGCATCGCGACAGACTTTGATGGCAGAGATGGGGGTGGAAATGTTTGGGATGGTG
GCTGGGCAGGGGCAACGAGGGAGTCCTGTGGTGTCTCTTTATCATGTACCTTGACCGCCAGATCTTTAGG
AGACTTTGCCGGGCAATATCCTTTGCTATTGTTTGAGGAGCCGTGCACCTTTGAGCTTCCCTGAGTGCGG
GGAAGCGTCTGTTGGTTGGAGTGGATGGGAGAGAGTGGTGGAACGGGGGACGGCAAGCTGATAAGAGGAG
AGAGTTCGCGCTCTGGCGCACTATCCGTAACGGAAGCGCAGTGGTCTCCGTCTGCTCTTCTATCTCCCTT
TTTGTGGTGACTGGAACCAAATCCTTCCTGGCCGAGTCGATCTTGGGTCAGGTGCTGACTATCTGGGGGC
CCGCAGGATTTTGCGTGGAGTGATGGCATCGGTTCCGTGCGGGGCTGGGCCATTTTGGGATTATGAGAAA
TGTTACCTACAGACAATGGGCCGGATGCAGGGGTGTGAATGCTCTGATGATGTACACTCGTGTGAAATGA
GCTTGACGGGATGCTGCTGCCCTTATCAGGTATCAAGGGGTATTTAGGTTTCCCGAGGCGATTTTCACTG
GCGTCAAGGCGGTGGGTGTGACTCTTAGTGCTCAGGAACTCCTTTACTTCCTCATAATTACCCAACATGT
TTTGTATTCGGGAACTCAATTCATCTCCCTTGGCTGTCTTATAAGGCTCTCCGAAGAGGGGAATTTTTTC
AGGGAATGCCTCCTTCTCTTGGTGAGCTTCCTGATTGCGCCGTTCCTTTTCTCGTATTCTGAGCAAGTTC
CGATCATCGTTATAAAGACTGTTCCCGGATGAGTTCACTCTCTCAGTAAAAGCCATCCGGGAAGCGGCCG
CACTTCCCCCGGAGCCTCCGCTTCCGCCCTTGTACAGCTCGTCCATGCCGAGAGTGATCCCGGCGGCGGT
CACGAACTCCAGCAGGACCATGTGATCGCGCTTCTCGTTGGGGTCTTTGCTCAGCTTGGACTGGGTGCTC
AGGTAGTGGTTGTCGGGCAGCAGCACGGGGCCGTCGCCGATGGGGGTGTTCTGCTGGTAGTGGTCGGCGA
GCTGCACGCTGCCGTCCTCGATGTTGTGGCGGATCTTGAAGTTCACCTTGATGCCGTTCTTCTGCTTGTC
GGCCATGATATAGACGTTGTGGCTGTTGTAGTTGTACTCCAGCTTGTGCCCCAGGATGTTGCCGTCCTCC
TTGAAGTCGATGCCCTTCAGCTCGATGCGGTTCACCAGGGTGTCGCCCTCGAACTTCACCTCGGCGCGGG
TCTTGTAGTTGCCGTCGTCCTTGAAGAAGATGGTGCGCTCCTGGACGTAGCCTTCGGGCATGGCGGACTT
GAAGAAGTCGTGCTGCTTCATGTGGTCGGGGTAGCGGCTGAAGCACTGCACGCCGTAGGTCAGGGTGGTC
ACGAGGGTGGGCCAGGGCACGGGCAGCTTGCCGGTGGTGCAGATGAACTTCAGGGTCAGCTTGCCGTAGG
TGGCATCGCCCTCGCCCTCGCCGGACACGCTGAACTTGTGGCCGTTTACGTCGCCGTCCAGCTCGACCAG
GATGGGCACCACCCCGGTGAACAGCTCCTCGCCCTTGCTCACCATGGTGGCGACCGGTGGATCCCGGGCC
CGCGGTACCGTCGACTGCAGAATTCGGTTCACTAAACGAGCCCGGTTCACTAAACGAGCTCTGCTTATAT
AGACCTCCCACCGTACACGCCTACCGCCCATTTGCGTCAATGGGGCGGAGTTGTTACGACATTTTGGAAA
GTCCCGTTGATTTTGGTGCCAAAACAAACTCCCATTGACGTCAATGGGGTGGAGACTTGGAAATCCCCGT
GAGTCAAACCGCTATCCACGCCCATTGATGTACTGCCAAAACCGCATCACCATGGTAATAGCGATGACTA
ATACGTAGATGTACTGCCAAGTAGGAAAGTCCCATAAGGTCATGTACTGGGCATAATGCCAGGCGGGCCA
TTTACCGTCATTGACGTCAATAGGGGGCGTACTTGGCATATGATACACTTGATGTACTGCCAAGTGGGCA
GTTTACCGTAAATACTCCACCCATTGACGTCAATGGAAAGTCCCTATTGGCGTTACTATGGGAACATACG
TCATTATTGACGTCAATGGGCGGGGGTCGTTGGGCGGTCAGCCAGGCGGGCCATTTACCGTAAGTTATGT
AACGCGGAACTCCATATATGGGCTATGAACTAATGACCCCGTAATTGATTACTATTAATAACTAGCACGC
GTTCGAAGCTTGAGCTCGGTCCCCTCGGGGTTGGGAGGTGGGTCTGAAACGATAATGGTGAATATCCCTG
CCTAACTCTATTCACTATAGAAAGTACAGCAAAAACTATTCTTAAACCTACCAAGCCTCCTACTATCATT
ATGAATAATTTTATATACCACAGCCAATTTGTTATGTTAAACCAATTCCACAAACTTGCCCATTTATCTA
ATTCCAATAATTCTTGTTCATTCTTTTCTTGCTGGTTTTGCGATTCTTCAATTAAGGAGTGTATTAAGCT
TGTGTAATTGTTAATTTCTCTGTCCCACTCCATCCAGGTCGTGTGATTCCAAATCTGTTCCAGAGATTTA
TTACTCCAACTAGCATTCCAAGGCACAGCAGTGGTGCAAATGAGTTTTCCAGAGCAACCCCAAATCCCCA
GGAGCTGTTGATCCTTTAGGTATCTTTCCACAGCCAGGATTCTTGCCTGGAGCTGCTTGATGCCCCAGAC
TGTGAGTTGCAACAGATGCTGTTGCGCCTCAATAGCCCTCAGCAAATTGTTCTGCTGCTGCACTATACCA
GACAATAATTGTCTGGCCTGTACCGTCAGCGTCATTGACGCTGCGCCCATAGTGCTTCCTGCTGCTCCCA
AGAACCCAAGGAACAAAGCTCCTATTCCCACTGCTCTTTTTTCTCTCTGCACCACTCTTCTCTTTGCCTT
GGTGGGTGCTACTCCTAATGGTTCAATTTTTACTACTTTATATTTATATAATTCACTTCTCCAATTGTCC
CTCATATCTCCTCCTTATGGTGTTTTACTAAACTTTTCCATGTTCTAATCCTCATCCTGTCTACTTGCCA
CACAATCATCACCTGCCATCTGTTTTCCATAATCCCTAATGATCTTTGCTTTTCTTCTTGGCACTACTTT
TATGTCACTATTATCTTGTATTACTACTGCCCCTTCACCTTTCCAGAGGAGCTTTGCTGGTCCTTTCCAA
AGTGGATTTCTGCTGTCCCTGTAATAAACCCGAAAATTTTGAATTTTTGTAATTTGTTTTTGTAATTCTT
TAGTTTGTATGTCTGTTGCTATTATGTCTACTATTCTTTCCCCTGCACTGTACCCCCCAATCCCCCCTTT
TCTTTTAAAATTGTGGATGAATACTGCCATTTGTACTGCTGTCTTAAGATGTTCAGCCTGATCTCTTACC
TGTCCTATAATTTTCTTTAATTCTTTATTCATAGATTCTACTACTCCTTGACTTTGGGGATTGTAGGGAA
TTTCCAGGTCTGAAGATCCTGCTGCTTGCTGTGCTTTTTTCTTACTTTTGTTTTGCTCTTCCTCTATCTT
GTCTAAAGCTTCCTTGGTGTCTTTTATCTCTATCCTTTGATGCACACAATAGAGGGTTGCTACTGTATTA
TATAATGATCTAAGTTCTTCTGATCCTGTCTGAAGGGATGGTTGTAGCTGTCCCAGTATTTGTCTACAGC
CTTCTGATGTTTCTAACAGGCCAGTATTAACTGCGAATCGTTCTAGCTCCCTGCTTGCCCATACTATATG
TTTTAATTTATATTTTTTCTTTCCCCCTGGCCTTAACCGAATTTTTTCCCATCGCGATCTAATTCTCCCC
CGCTTAATACTGACGCTCTCGCACCCATCTCTCTCCTTCTAGCCTCCGCTAGTCAAAATTTTTGGCGTAC
TCACCAGTCGCCGCCCCTCGCCTCTTGCCGTGCGCGCTTCAGCAAGCCGAGTCCTGCGTCGAGAGAGCTC
CTCTGGTTTCCCTTTCGCTTTCAAGTCCCTGTTCGGGCGCCACTGCTAGAGATTTTCCACACTGACTAAA
AGGGTCTGAGGGATCTCTAGTTACCAGAGTCACACAACAGACGGGCACACACTACTTGAAGCACTCAAGG
CAAGCTTTATTGAGGCTTAAGCAGTGGGTTCCCTAGTTAGCCAGAGAGCTCCCAGGCTCAGATCTGGTCT
AACCAGAGAGACCCAGTACAGGCAAAAAGCAGCTGCTTATATGCAGGATCTGAGGGCTCGCCACTCCCCA
GTCCCGCCCAGGCCACGCCTCCCATGGTAATAGCGATGACTAATACGTAGATGTACTGCCAAGTAGGAAA
GTCCCATAAGGTCATGTACTGGGCATAATGCCAGGCGGGCCATTTACCGTCATTGACGTCAATAGGGGGC
GTACTTGGCATATGATACACTTGATGTACTGCCAAGTGGGCAGTTTACCGTAAATACTCCACCCATTGAC
GTCAATGGAAAGTCCCTATTGGCGTTACTATGGGAACATACGTCATTATTGACGTCAATGGGCGGGGGTC
GTTGGGCGGTCAGCCAGGCGGGCCATTTACCGTAAGTTATGTAACGCGGAACTCCATATATGGGCTATGA
ACTAATGACCCCGTAATTGATTACTATTAATAACTAGTCAATAATCAATGTCGACCCAGGTGGCACTTTT
CGGGGAAATGTGCGCGGAACCCCTATTTGTTTATTTTTCTAAATACATTCAAATATGTATCCGCTCATGA
GACAATAACCCTGATAAATGCTTCAATAATATTGAAAAAGGAAGAGTATGAGTATTCAACATTTCCGTGT
CGCCCTTATTCCCTTTTTTGCGGCATTTTGCCTTCCTGTTTTTGCTCACCCAGAAACGCTGGTGAAAGTA
AAAGATGCTGAAGATCAGTTGGGTGCACGAGTGGGTTACATCGAACTGGATCTCAACAGCGGTAAGATCC
TTGAGAGTTTTCGCCCCGAAGAACGTTTTCCAATGATGAGCACTTTTAAAGTTCTGCTATGTGGCGCGGT
ATTATCCCGTATTGACGCCGGGCAAGAGCAACTCGGTCGCCGCATACACTATTCTCAGAATGACTTGGTT
GAGTACTCACCAGTCACAGAAAAGCATCTTACGGATGGCATGACAGTAAGAGAATTATGCAGTGCTGCCA
TAACCATGAGTGATAACACTGCGGCCAACTTACTTCTGACAACGATCGGAGGACCGAAGGAGCTAACCGC
TTTTTTGCACAACATGGGGGATCATGTAACTCGCCTTGATCGTTGGGAACCGGAGCTGAATGAAGCCATA
CCAAACGACGAGCGTGACACCACGATGCCTGTAGCAATGGCAACAACGTTGCGCAAACTATTAACTGGCG
AACTACTTACTCTAGCTTCCCGGCAACAATTAATAGACTGGATGGAGGCGGATAAAGTTGCAGGACCACT
TCTGCGCTCGGCCCTTCCGGCTGGCTGGTTTATTGCTGATAAATCTGGAGCCGGTGAGCGTGGGTCTCGC
GGTATCATTGCAGCACTGGGGCCAGATGGTAAGCCCTCCCGTATCGTAGTTATCTACACGACGGGGAGTC
AGGCAACTATGGATGAACGAAATAGACAGATCGCTGAGATAGGTGCCTCACTGATTAAGCATTGGTAACT
GTCAGACCAAGTTTACTCATATATACTTTAGATTGATTTAAAACTTCATTTTTAATTTAAAAGGATCTAG
GTGAAGATCCTTTTTGATAATCTCATGACCAAAATCCCTTAACGTGAGTTTTCGTTCCACTGAGCGTCAG
ACCCCGTAGAAAAGATCAAAGGATCTTCTTGAGATCCTTTTTTTCTGCGCGTAATCTGCTGCTTGCAAAC
AAAAAAACCACCGCTACCAGCGGTGGTTTGTTTGCCGGATCAAGAGCTACCAACTCTTTTTCCGAAGGTA
ACTGGCTTCAGCAGAGCGCAGATACCAAATACTGTTCTTCTAGTGTAGCCGTAGTTAGGCCACCACTTCA
AGAACTCTGTAGCACCGCCTACATACCTCGCTCTGCTAATCCTGTTACCAGTGGCTGCTGCCAGTGGCGA
TAAGTCGTGTCTTACCGGGTTGGACTCAAGACGATAGTTACCGGATAAGGCGCAGCGGTCGGGCTGAACG
GGGGGTTCGTGCACACAGCCCAGCTTGGAGCGAACGACCTACACCGAACTGAGATACCTACAGCGTGAGC
TATGAGAAAGCGCCACGCTTCCCGAAGGGAGAAAGGCGGACAGGTATCCGGTAAGCGGCAGGGTCGGAAC
AGGAGAGCGCACGAGGGAGCTTCCAGGGGGAAACGCCTGGTATCTTTATAGTCCTGTCGGGTTTCGCCAC
CTCTGACTTGAGCGTCGATTTTTGTGATGCTCGTCAGGGGGGCGGAGCCTATGGAAAAACGCCAGCAACG
CGGCCTTTTTACGGTTCCTGGCCTTTTGCTGGCCTTTTGCTCACATGTTCTTTCCTGCGTTATCCCCTGC
TTCTGTGGATAACCGTATTACCGCCTTTGAGTGAGCTGATACCGCTCGCCGCAGCCGAACGACCGAGCGC
AGCGAGTCAGTGAGCGAGGAAGCGGAAGAGCGCCCAATACGCAAACCGCCTCTCCCCGCGCGTTGGCCGA
TTCATTAATGCAGCGGATCCAGACATGATAAGATACATTGATGAGTTTGGACAAACCACAACTAGAATGC
AGTGAAAAAAATGCTTTATTTGTGAAATTTGTGATGCTATTGCTTTATTTGTAACCATTATAAGCTGCAA
TAAACAAGTTAGCTTTTTGCAAAAGCCTAGGCCTCCAAAAAAGCCTCCTCACTACTTCTGGAATAGCTCA
GAGGCCGAGGCGGCCTCGGCCTCTGCATAAATAAAAAAAATTAGTCAGCCATGGGGCGGAGAATGGGCGG
AACTGGGCGGAGTTAGGGGCGGGATGGGCGGAGTTAGGGGCGGGACTATGGTTGCTGACTAATTGAGATG
CGGATCCGCTGGCACGACAGGTTTCCCGACTGGAAAGCGGGCAGTGAGCGCAACGCAATTAATGTGAGTT
AGCTCACTCATTAGGCACCCCAGGCTTTACACTTTATGCTTCCGGCTCGTATGTTGTGTGGAATTGTGAG
CGGATAACAATTTCACACAGGAAACAGCTATGACCATGATTACGCCAAGCTTGGGCTGCAGGTCGAGGGA
TCTCCATAAGAGAAGAGGGACAGCTATGACTGGGAGTAGTCAGGAGAGGAGGAAAAATCTGGCTAGTAAA
ACATGTAAGGAAAATTTTAGGGATGTTAAAGAAAAAAATAACACAAAACAAAATAT
Features (pLannotate 1.2.2; 29 found; start..end, strand, type, name):
    199..254     -  polyA_signal   β-globin poly(A) signal: rabbit β-globin polyadenylation signal (Gil and Proudfoot, 1987)
    340..475     -  LTR            3' LTR (ΔU3) (fragment): self-inactivating 3' long terminal repeat (LTR) from HIV-1
    477..545     -  CDS            nef (fragment): NEF_HV1Z2 - Experimental evidence at protein level: Swiss-Prot protein existence level 1. Extracellular Nef protein targets CD4(+) T-lymphocytes for apoptosis by interacting with CXCR4 surface receptors. From Human immunodeficiency virus type 1 group M subtype D (isolate Z2/CDC-Z34) (HIV-1).
    571..1560    -  CDS            AFF1 (fragment): AFF1_HUMAN - Also known as AF4, FEL, MLLT2, PBM1. Experimental evidence at protein level: Swiss-Prot protein existence level 1. From Homo sapiens (Human).
   1639..2355    -  CDS            mEGFP: mEGFP is a basic (constitutively fluorescent) green fluorescent protein published in 2002, derived from Aequorea victoria. It has moderate acid sensitivity.
   2369..2406    -  misc_feature   MCS (fragment): multiple cloning site
   2405..2421    -  promoter       tight TRE promoter (fragment): Tet-responsive promoter PTight, consisting of seven tet operator sequences followed by the minimal CMV promoter
   2437..2640    -  promoter       CMV promoter: human cytomegalovirus (CMV) immediate early promoter
   2641..2944    -  enhancer       CMV enhancer: human cytomegalovirus immediate early enhancer
   3012..3028    -  misc_feature   MCS (fragment): multiple cloning site
   3028..3053    -  CDS            Rev (fragment): human immunodeficiency virus 1 (HIV-1) Rev protein; rev; enhances nuclear export of unspliced and incompletely spliced viral mRNAs
   3430..3663    -  misc_feature   RRE: The Rev response element (RRE) of HIV-1 allows for Rev-dependent mRNA export from the nucleus to the cytoplasm.
   3797..3880    -  CDS            vif (fragment): VIF_HV1BR - Experimental evidence at protein level: Swiss-Prot protein existence level 1. Counteracts the innate antiviral activity of host APOBEC3F and APOBEC3G. Forms a complex with host APOBEC3F and APOBEC3G thus preventing the entry of these lethally hypermutating enzymes into progeny virions. Recruits an active E3 ubiquitin ligase complex composed of elongin BC, CUL5, and RBX2 to induce polyubiquitination of APOBEC3G and APOBEC3F. In turn, they are directed to the 26S proteasome for degradation. Vif interaction with APOBEC3G also blocks its cytidine deaminase activity in a proteasome-inde
   4023..4140    -  misc_feature   cPPT/CTS: central polypurine tract and central termination sequence of HIV-1
   4289..4648    -  CDS            HIV-1 gag (fragment): gag protein from human immunodeficiency virus 1; gag
   4632..4757    -  misc_feature   HIV-1 Ψ: packaging signal of human immunodeficiency virus type 1
   4804..5061    -  LTR            5' LTR (truncated): truncated 5' long terminal repeat (LTR) from HIV-1
   5063..5442    -  enhancer       CMV enhancer: human cytomegalovirus immediate early enhancer
   5473..5577    +  promoter       AmpR promoter: bla
   5578..6438    +  CDS            AmpR: β-lactamase; bla; confers resistance to ampicillin, carbenicillin, and related antibiotics
   6609..7197    +  rep_origin     ori: high-copy-number ColE1/pMB1/pBR322/pUC origin of replication
   7380..7434    +  CDS            lacI (fragment): lac repressor; lacI; The lac repressor binds to the lac operator to inhibit transcription in E. coli. This inhibition can be relieved by adding lactose or isopropyl-β-D-thiogalactopyranoside (IPTG).
   7436..7570    -  polyA_signal   SV40 poly(A) signal: SV40 polyadenylation signal
   7590..7725    -  rep_origin     SV40 ori: SV40 origin of replication
   7749..7771    -  promoter       SV40 promoter (fragment): SV40 enhancer and early promoter
   7778..7817    +  CDS            lacI (fragment): lac repressor; lacI; The lac repressor binds to the lac operator to inhibit transcription in E. coli. This inhibition can be relieved by adding lactose or isopropyl-β-D-thiogalactopyranoside (IPTG).
   7830..7851    +  protein_bind   CAP binding site: CAP binding activates transcription in the presence of cAMP. E. coli catabolite activator protein
   7866..7896    +  promoter       lac promoter: promoter for the E. coli lac operon
   7904..7920    +  protein_bind   lac operator: The lac repressor binds to the lac operator to inhibit transcription in E. coli. This inhibition can be relieved by adding lactose or isopropyl-β-D-thiogalactopyranoside (IPTG). lac repressor encoded by lacI
