[The description below was written by a language model from this plasmid's Addgene catalogue record and pLannotate feature annotations shown in this document.]
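Description:
CL20_mEGFP_FOidr_005 is a mammalian expression plasmid built on the CL20 backbone, which the feature table shows to be an HIV-1-derived, self-inactivating lentiviral transfer vector, although the catalogue lists it simply as mammalian expression. The viral cassette begins with a CMV enhancer fused to a truncated 5' LTR, followed by the Ψ packaging signal with a partial gag sequence, the cPPT/CTS, the Rev response element, and a ΔU3 3' LTR (annotated only as a fragment), after which sits a rabbit β-globin polyadenylation signal. Together these elements allow Tat-independent production of genomic RNA, Rev-dependent export, packaging into virions when helper functions are supplied in trans, and integration of a provirus whose LTR promoter activity is disabled. In bacteria the plasmid is maintained through a high-copy ColE1/pUC-type origin and selected with ampicillin via β-lactamase. The backbone also carries an SV40 origin and poly(A) signal, plus remnants of lac regulatory sequences.

The payload is driven by an internal CMV enhancer/promoter. The short Tet-responsive promoter hit beside it is probably just a match to minimal CMV sequence rather than an inducible element. This promoter expresses monomeric EGFP fused to the N-terminus of FOidr_005, an unmutated intrinsically disordered region from the human oncogenic fusion protein AFF1_RAD51B. The depositor comment suggests that it spans residues 1–342 of that fusion, and the annotation recognises most of the insert as AFF1 sequence. No mammalian selection marker is annotated, so the fluorescent tag is the means of identifying expressing cells. The construct is intended for visualising the behaviour of this disordered region in cells, and the associated publication concerns protein condensate formation and its links to RNA biology.
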