Addgene plasmid #244557: CL20_mEGFP_FOidr_005
Purpose: Express mEGFP-tagged intrinsically disordered protein (IDR), FOidr_005, derived from human fusion protein AFF1_RAD51B
Depositing lab: Richard Kriwacki. Depositing organization: St. Jude Children's Research Hospital. Publication: Proteome-wide computational analyses reveal links between protein condensate formation and RNA biology. Maiti S, Tripathi S, Baggett DW, Phillips AH, Park CG, Wang J, Wahiduzzaman, Freyaldenhoven WT, Kinger S, Pioso BJ, Bollinger JC, Somjee R, Lang B, Babu MM, Kriwacki RW. Sci Adv. 2025 Dec 5;11(49):eady1420. doi: 10.1126/sciadv.ady1420. Epub 2025 Dec 3. PubMed 41337585.
Backbone
  Vector backbone: CL20
  Vector type: Mammalian Expression
Growth in bacteria
  Bacterial resistance: Ampicillin, 100 μg/mL
  Growth temperature: 37°C
  Growth strain: NEB Stable
  Copy number: High Copy
Gene/Insert
  Gene/Insert name: FOidr_005
  Species: H. sapiens (human)
  Mutation: Unmutated
  Tag / fusion protein: monomeric EGFP (N terminal on insert)
  Cloning method: Restriction Enzyme; 5′ cloning site Unknown (unknown if destroyed)
Terms and licenses: Academic/Nonprofit Terms; Industry Terms: Not Available to Industry
Depositor comments: AFF1_RAD51B_1_342
How to cite: CL20_mEGFP_FOidr_005 was a gift from Richard Kriwacki (Addgene plasmid # 244557 ; http://n2t.net/addgene:244557 ; RRID:Addgene_244557)
